Addgene plasmid #61467: pMDC32B-OsMIR390-B/c
Purpose: Plant expression vector (2x35S) for direct cloning of artificial microRNAs into rice MIR390 precursor. To use for expressing amiRNAs in monocots.
Depositing lab: James Carrington. Depositing organization: Donald Danforth Plant Science Center. Publication: Highly Specific Gene Silencing in a Monocot Species by Artificial MicroRNAs Derived From Chimeric MIRNA Precursors. Carbonell A, Fahlgren N, Mitchell S, Cox KL Jr, Mockler TC, Carrington JC. Plant J. 2015 Mar 24. doi: 10.1111/tpj.12835. PubMed 25809382.
Backbone
  Vector backbone: pMDC32
  Backbone size w/o insert (bp): 10145
  Total vector size (bp): 11675
  Modifications to backbone: A BsaI site of the backbone was mutated to block the site.
  Vector type: Plant Expression
  Selectable markers: Hygromycin
Growth in bacteria
  Bacterial resistance: Chloramphenicol and Kanamycin, 25 & 50 μg/mL
  Growth temperature: 37°C
  Growth strain: DB3.1
  Copy number: High Copy
Gene/Insert
  Gene/Insert name: OsMIR390-B/c
  Species: Oryza sativa
  Insert size (bp): 1530
  Mutation: O. sativa MIR390 precursor sequence including a chloramphenicol-ccdB cassette flanked by two inverted BsaI sites. The BsaI site in the ccdB gene was mutated to block the site.
  Promoter: 2x35S
  Cloning method: Unknown
  Sequencing primers: 5′ attB1; 3′ attB2
Terms and licenses: Academic/Nonprofit Terms; Industry Terms: Not Available to Industry
How to cite: pMDC32B-OsMIR390-B/c was a gift from James Carrington (Addgene plasmid # 61467 ; http://n2t.net/addgene:61467 ; RRID:Addgene_61467)
