[The description below was written by a language model from this plasmid's Addgene catalogue record, the feature table of its GenBank file and pLannotate feature annotations shown in this document.]
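Description:
pMDC32B-OsMIR390-B/c is an 11.7 kb plant binary T-DNA vector built on the pMDC32 backbone and designed for expressing artificial microRNAs (amiRNAs) in monocots. The backbone carries a high-copy ColE1/pUC-type origin with a bom site for propagation in E. coli, together with the pVS1 oriV, RepA and StaA functions that support replication and stable maintenance in Agrobacterium. A kanamycin resistance gene lies outside the T-DNA. Between the nopaline-type right and left border repeats are two cassettes: the amiRNA expression unit and a plant selection marker. The marker is hygromycin phosphotransferase, driven by an enhanced CaMV 35S promoter and ended by the CaMV poly(A) signal.

The expression unit places a rice (Oryza sativa) MIR390 precursor between attB1 and attB2 sites, downstream of a double-enhancer CaMV 35S promoter (2x35S) and upstream of the NOS terminator. Inside the precursor, the region that would hold the miRNA duplex is occupied by a "B/c" cassette. This consists of a chloramphenicol acetyltransferase gene and the ccdB toxin gene, flanked by two inverted BsaI sites. BsaI digestion removes the cassette so that an amiRNA-encoding insert can be cloned directly into the OsMIR390 foldback. Loss of ccdB provides counter-selection against uncut vector in ordinary E. coli strains. For the same reason, the empty vector must be kept in a ccdB-tolerant strain (DB3.1) under chloramphenicol and kanamycin selection. Additional BsaI sites in the backbone and in ccdB were mutated so that only the two cloning sites are cut. The separately held GenBank record covers only a 604 bp segment spanning attB2, the NOS terminator and adjacent lac-derived sequence, which agrees with the full-length annotation.
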