Features (pLannotate 1.2.2; 29 found; start..end, strand, type, name):
    425..1219    +  CDS            KanR: aminoglycoside phosphotransferase; aphA-3; confers resistance to kanamycin
   1306..1894    +  rep_origin     ori: high-copy-number ColE1/pMB1/pBR322/pUC origin of replication
   2080..2220    -  misc_feature   bom: basis of mobility region from pBR322
   2322..2361    -  CDS            rop (fragment): Rop protein, which maintains plasmids at low copy number; rop
   2564..2758    -  rep_origin     pVS1 oriV: origin of replication for the Pseudomonas plasmid pVS1 (Heeb et al., 2000)
   2824..3892    -  CDS            pVS1 RepA (fragment): replication protein from the Pseudomonas plasmid pVS1 (Heeb et al., 2000)
   4325..4954    -  CDS            pVS1 StaA: stability protein from the Pseudomonas plasmid pVS1 (Heeb et al., 2000)
   5514..5915    -  CDS            Y4CG_SINFN (fragment): Protein inferred from homology: Swiss-Prot protein existence level 3. From Sinorhizobium fredii (strain NBRC 101917 / NGR234).
   6254..6278    -  misc_feature   RB T-DNA repeat: right border repeat from nopaline C58 T-DNA
   6344..6498    -  CDS            lacZα (fragment): LacZα fragment of β-galactosidase; lacZ fragment
   6597..7268    +  promoter       CaMV 35S promoter (enhanced): cauliflower mosaic virus 35S promoter with a duplicated enhancer region
   7270..7296    -  misc_feature   MCS (fragment): pUC18/19 multiple cloning site
   7328..7352    +  protein_bind   attB1: mutant version of attB; recombination site for the Gateway® BP reaction BP Clonase™
   7437..7467    +  promoter       lac UV5 promoter: E. coli lac promoter with an "up" mutation
   7491..7520    +  promoter       cat promoter (fragment): promoter of the E. coli cat gene encoding chloramphenicol acetyltransferase
   7521..8177    +  CDS            cat: CAT_ECOLX - Experimental evidence at protein level: Swiss-Prot protein existence level 1. This enzyme is an effector of chloramphenicol resistance in bacteria. From Escherichia coli. This protein is used as a marker in many commonly used cloning vectors, such as pACYC184.
   8359..8517    +  CDS            ccdA (fragment): CCDA_ECO57 - Also known as H, letA. Experimental evidence at protein level: Swiss-Prot protein existence level 1. Antitoxin component of a type II toxin-antitoxin (TA) system which inhibits the post-segregational killing (PSK) of plasmid-free cells, also referred to as a plasmid addiction system. Binds to and blocks the activity of CcdB; will also remove bound CcdB protein from the CcdB-GyrA complex by forming a CcdA-CcdB complex, a process termed rejuvenation. Functions as a transcriptional corepressor for the ccdAB operon, repression also requires CcdB (By similarity). From Escherichia coli
   8522..8824    +  CDS            ccdB: CCDB_ECOLI - Also known as G, letB, letD. Experimental evidence at protein level: Swiss-Prot protein existence level 1. Toxic component of a type II toxin-antitoxin (TA) system, functioning in plasmid maintainence. Responsible for the post- segregational killing (PSK) of plasmid-free cells, also referred to as a plasmid addiction system. Half-life of over 2 hours. Cell killing by CcdB is accompanied by filamentation, defects in chromosome and plasmid segregation, defects in cell division, formation of anucleate cells, decreased DNA synthesis and plasmid loss. Interferes with the activity of DN
   8931..8955    -  protein_bind   attB2: mutant version of attB; recombination site for the Gateway® BP reaction BP Clonase™
   8974..9010    -  misc_feature   MCS (fragment): pBluescript multiple cloning site
   9021..9268    +  terminator     NOS terminator: nopaline synthase terminator and poly(A) signal
   9306..9328    -  protein_bind   lac operator (fragment): The lac repressor binds to the lac operator to inhibit transcription in E. coli. This inhibition can be relieved by adding lactose or isopropyl-β-D-thiogalactopyranoside (IPTG). lac repressor encoded by lacI
   9332..9362    -  promoter       lac promoter: promoter for the E. coli lac operon
   9377..9398    -  protein_bind   CAP binding site: CAP binding activates transcription in the presence of cAMP. E. coli catabolite activator protein
   9411..9499    -  CDS            lacI (fragment): lac repressor; lacI; The lac repressor binds to the lac operator to inhibit transcription in E. coli. This inhibition can be relieved by adding lactose or isopropyl-β-D-thiogalactopyranoside (IPTG).
   9589..10266   +  promoter       CaMV 35S promoter (enhanced): cauliflower mosaic virus 35S promoter with a duplicated enhancer region
  10334..11359   +  CDS            HygR: hygromycin B phosphotransferase confers resistance to hygromycin
  11399..11573   +  polyA_signal   CaMV poly(A) signal: cauliflower mosaic virus polyadenylation signal
  11651..11675   -  misc_feature   LB T-DNA repeat: left border repeat from nopaline C58 T-DNA
>Addgene plasmid #61467 | pMDC32B-OsMIR390-B/c | depositor full sequence | sequence record 100060 | pMDC32B-OsMIR390-B/c sequence 11675 bps
CCAGCCAGCCAACAGCTCCCCGACCGGCAGCTCGGCACAAAATCACCACTCGATACAGGCAGCCCATCAG
TCCGGGACGGCGTCAGCGGGAGAGCCGTTGTAAGGCGGCAGACTTTGCTCATGTTACCGATGCTATTCGG
AAGAACGGCAACTAAGCTGCCGGGTTTGAAACACGGATGATCTCGCGGAGGGTAGCATGTTGATTGTAAC
GATGACAGAGCGTTGCTGCCTGTGATCACCGCGGTTTCAAAATCGGCTCCGTCGATACTATGTTATACGC
CAACTTTGAAAACAACTTTGAAAAAGCTGTTTTCTGGTATTTAAGGTTTTAGAATGCAAGGAACAGTGAA
TTGGAGTTCGTCTTGTTATAATTAGCTTCTTGGGGTATCTTTAAATACTGTAGAAAAGAGGAAGGAAATA
ATAAATGGCTAAAATGAGAATATCACCGGAATTGAAAAAACTGATCGAAAAATACCGCTGCGTAAAAGAT
ACGGAAGGAATGTCTCCTGCTAAGGTATATAAGCTGGTGGGAGAAAATGAAAACCTATATTTAAAAATGA
CGGACAGCCGGTATAAAGGGACCACCTATGATGTGGAACGGGAAAAGGACATGATGCTATGGCTGGAAGG
AAAGCTGCCTGTTCCAAAGGTCCTGCACTTTGAACGGCATGATGGCTGGAGCAATCTGCTCATGAGTGAG
GCCGATGGCGTCCTTTGCTCGGAAGAGTATGAAGATGAACAAAGCCCTGAAAAGATTATCGAGCTGTATG
CGGAGTGCATCAGGCTCTTTCACTCCATCGACATATCGGATTGTCCCTATACGAATAGCTTAGACAGCCG
CTTAGCCGAATTGGATTACTTACTGAATAACGATCTGGCCGATGTGGATTGCGAAAACTGGGAAGAAGAC
ACTCCATTTAAAGATCCGCGCGAGCTGTATGATTTTTTAAAGACGGAAAAGCCCGAAGAGGAACTTGTCT
TTTCCCACGGCGACCTGGGAGACAGCAACATCTTTGTGAAAGATGGCAAAGTAAGTGGCTTTATTGATCT
TGGGAGAAGCGGCAGGGCGGACAAGTGGTATGACATTGCCTTCTGCGTCCGGTCGATCAGGGAGGATATC
GGGGAAGAACAGTATGTCGAGCTATTTTTTGACTTACTGGGGATCAAGCCTGATTGGGAGAAAATAAAAT
ATTATATTTTACTGGATGAATTGTTTTAGTACCTAGAATGCATGACCAAAATCCCTTAACGTGAGTTTTC
GTTCCACTGAGCGTCAGACCCCGTAGAAAAGATCAAAGGATCTTCTTGAGATCCTTTTTTTCTGCGCGTA
ATCTGCTGCTTGCAAACAAAAAAACCACCGCTACCAGCGGTGGTTTGTTTGCCGGATCAAGAGCTACCAA
CTCTTTTTCCGAAGGTAACTGGCTTCAGCAGAGCGCAGATACCAAATACTGTCCTTCTAGTGTAGCCGTA
GTTAGGCCACCACTTCAAGAACTCTGTAGCACCGCCTACATACCTCGCTCTGCTAATCCTGTTACCAGTG
GCTGCTGCCAGTGGCGATAAGTCGTGTCTTACCGGGTTGGACTCAAGACGATAGTTACCGGATAAGGCGC
AGCGGTCGGGCTGAACGGGGGGTTCGTGCACACAGCCCAGCTTGGAGCGAACGACCTACACCGAACTGAG
ATACCTACAGCGTGAGCTATGAGAAAGCGCCACGCTTCCCGAAGGGAGAAAGGCGGACAGGTATCCGGTA
AGCGGCAGGGTCGGAACAGGAGAGCGCACGAGGGAGCTTCCAGGGGGAAACGCCTGGTATCTTTATAGTC
CTGTCGGGTTTCGCCACCTCTGACTTGAGCGTCGATTTTTGTGATGCTCGTCAGGGGGGCGGAGCCTATG
GAAAAACGCCAGCAACGCGGCCTTTTTACGGTTCCTGGCCTTTTGCTGGCCTTTTGCTCACATGTTCTTT
CCTGCGTTATCCCCTGATTCTGTGGATAACCGTATTACCGCCTTTGAGTGAGCTGATACCGCTCGCCGCA
GCCGAACGACCGAGCGCAGCGAGTCAGTGAGCGAGGAAGCGGAAGAGCGCCTGATGCGGTATTTTCTCCT
TACGCATCTGTGCGGTATTTCACACCGCATATGGTGCACTCTCAGTACAATCTGCTCTGATGCCGCATAG
TTAAGCCAGTATACACTCCGCTATCGCTACGTGACTGGGTCATGGCTGCGCCCCGACACCCGCCAACACC
CGCTGACGCGCCCTGACGGGCTTGTCTGCTCCCGGCATCCGCTTACAGACAAGCTGTGACCGTCTCCGGG
AGCTGCATGTGTCAGAGGTTTTCACCGTCATCACCGAAACGCGCGAGGCAGGGTGCCTTGATGTGGGCGC
CGGCGGTCGAGTGGCGACGGCGCGGCTTGTCCGCGCCCTGGTAGATTGCCTGGCCGTAGGCCAGCCATTT
TTGAGCGGCCAGCGGCCGCGATAGGCCGACGCGAAGCGGCGGGGCGTAGGGAGCGCAGCGACCGAAGGGT
AGGCGCTTTTTGCAGCTCTTCGGCTGTGCGCTGGCCAGACAGTTATGCACAGGCCAGGCGGGTTTTAAGA
GTTTTAATAAGTTTTAAAGAGTTTTAGGCGGAAAAATCGCCTTTTTTCTCTTTTATATCAGTCACTTACA
TGTGTGACCGGTTCCCAATGTACGGCTTTGGGTTCCCAATGTACGGGTTCCGGTTCCCAATGTACGGCTT
TGGGTTCCCAATGTACGTGCTATCCACAGGAAAGAGAACTTTTCGACCTTTTTCCCCTGCTAGGGCAATT
TGCCCTAGCATCTGCTCCGTACATTAGGAACCGGCGGATGCTTCGCCCTCGATCAGGTTGCGGTAGCGCA
TGACTAGGATCGGGCCAGCCTGCCCCGCCTCCTCCTTCAAATCGTACTCCGGCAGGTCATTTGACCCGAT
CAGCTTGCGCACGGTGAAACAGAACTTCTTGAACTCTCCGGCGCTGCCACTGCGTTCGTAGATCGTCTTG
AACAACCATCTGGCTTCTGCCTTGCCTGCGGCGCGGCGTGCCAGGCGGTAGAGAAAACGGCCGATGCCGG
GATCGATCAAAAAGTAATCGGGGTGAACCGTCAGCACGTCCGGGTTCTTGCCTTCTGTGATCTCGCGGTA
CATCCAATCAGCTAGCTCGATCTCGATGTACTCCGGCCGCCCGGTTTCGCTCTTTACGATCTTGTAGCGG
CTAATCAAGGCTTCACCCTCGGATACCGTCACCAGGCGGCCGTTCTTGGCCTTCTTCGTACGCTGCATGG
CAACGTGCGTGGTGTTTAACCGAATGCAGGTTTCTACCAGGTCGTCTTTCTGCTTTCCGCCATCGGCTCG
CCGGCAGAACTTGAGTACGTCCGCAACGTGTGGACGGAACACGCGGCCGGGCTTGTCTCCCTTCCCTTCC
CGGTATCGGTTCATGGATTCGGTTAGATGGGAAACCGCCATCAGTACCAGGTCGTAATCCCACACACTGG
CCATGCCGGCCGGCCCTGCGGAAACCTCTACGTGCCCGTCTGGAAGCTCGTAGCGGATCACCTCGCCAGC
TCGTCGGTCACGCTTCGACAGACGGAAAACGGCCACGTCCATGATGCTGCGACTATCGCGGGTGCCCACG
TCATAGAGCATCGGAACGAAAAAATCTGGTTGCTCGTCGCCCTTGGGCGGCTTCCTAATCGACGGCGCAC
CGGCTGCCGGCGGTTGCCGGGATTCTTTGCGGATTCGATCAGCGGCCGCTTGCCACGATTCACCGGGGCG
TGCTTCTGCCTCGATGCGTTGCCGCTGGGCGGCCTGCGCGGCCTTCAACTTCTCCACCAGGTCATCACCC
AGCGCCGCGCCGATTTGTACCGGGCCGGATGGTTTGCGACCGTCACGCCGATTCCTCGGGCTTGGGGGTT
CCAGTGCCATTGCAGGGCCGGCAGACAACCCAGCCGCTTACGCCTGGCCAACCGCCCGTTCCTCCACACA
TGGGGCATTCCACGGCGTCGGTGCCTGGTTGTTCTTGATTTTCCATGCCGCCTCCTTTAGCCGCTAAAAT
TCATCTACTCATTTATTCATTTGCTCATTTACTCTGGTAGCTGCGCGATGTATTCAGATAGCAGCTCGGT
AATGGTCTTGCCTTGGCGTACCGCGTACATCTTCAGCTTGGTGTGATCCTCCGCCGGCAACTGAAAGTTG
ACCCGCTTCATGGCTGGCGTGTCTGCCAGGCTGGCCAACGTTGCAGCCTTGCTGCTGCGTGCGCTCGGAC
GGCCGGCACTTAGCGTGTTTGTGCTTTTGCTCATTTTCTCTTTACCTCATTAACTCAAATGAGTTTTGAT
TTAATTTCAGCGGCCAGCGCCTGGACCTCGCGGGCAGCGTCGCCCTCGGGTTCTGATTCAAGAACGGTTG
TGCCGGCGGCGGCAGTGCCTGGGTAGCTCACGCGCTGCGTGATACGGGACTCAAGAATGGGCAGCTCGTA
CCCGGCCAGCGCCTCGGCAACCTCACCGCCGATGCGCGTGCCTTTGATCGCCCGCGACACGACAAAGGCC
GCTTGTAGCCTTCCATCCGTGACCTCAATGCGCTGCTTAACCAGCTCCACCAGGTCGGCGGTGGCCCATA
TGTCGTAAGGGCTTGGCTGCACCGGAATCAGCACGAAGTCGGCTGCCTTGATCGCGGACACAGCCAAGTC
CGCCGCCTGGGGCGCTCCGTCGATCACTACGAAGTCGCGCCGGCCGATGGCCTTCACGTCGCGGTCAATC
GTCGGGCGGTCGATGCCGACAACGGTTAGCGGTTGATCTTCCCGCACGGCCGCCCAATCGCGGGCACTGC
CCTGGGGATCGGAATCGACTAACAGAACATCGGCCCCGGCGAGTTGCAGGGCGCGGGCTAGATGGGTTGC
GATGGTCGTCTTGCCTGACCCGCCTTTCTGGTTAAGTACAGCGATAACCTTCATGCGTTCCCCTTGCGTA
TTTGTTTATTTACTCATCGCATCATATACGCAGCGACCGCATGACGCAAGCTGTTTTACTCAAATACACA
TCACCTTTTTAGACGGCGGCGCTCGGTTTCTTCAGCGGCCAAGCTGGCCGGCCAGGCCGCCAGCTTGGCA
TCAGACAAACCGGCCAGGATTTCATGCAGCCGCACGGTTGAGACGTGCGCGGGCGGCTCGAACACGTACC
CGGCCGCGATCATCTCCGCCTCGATCTCTTCGGTAATGAAAAACGGTTCGTCCTGGCCGTCCTGGTGCGG
TTTCATGCTTGTTCCTCTTGGCGTTCATTCTCGGCGGCCGCCAGGGCGTCGGCCTCGGTCAATGCGTCCT
CACGGAAGGCACCGCGCCGCCTGGCCTCGGTGGGCGTCACTTCCTCGCTGCGCTCAAGTGCGCGGTACAG
GGTCGAGCGATGCACGCCAAGCAGTGCAGCCGCCTCTTTCACGGTGCGGCCTTCCTGGTCGATCAGCTCG
CGGGCGTGCGCGATCTGTGCCGGGGTGAGGGTAGGGCGGGGGCCAAACTTCACGCCTCGGGCCTTGGCGG
CCTCGCGCCCGCTCCGGGTGCGGTCGATGATTAGGGAACGCTCGAACTCGGCAATGCCGGCGAACACGGT
CAACACCATGCGGCCGGCCGGCGTGGTGGTGTCGGCCCACGGCTCTGCCAGGCTACGCAGGCCCGCGCCG
GCCTCCTGGATGCGCTCGGCAATGTCCAGTAGGTCGCGGGTGCTGCGGGCCAGGCGGTCTAGCCTGGTCA
CTGTCACAACGTCGCCAGGGCGTAGGTGGTCAAGCATCCTGGCCAGCTCCGGGCGGTCGCGCCTGGTGCC
GGTGATCTTCTCGGAAAACAGCTTGGTGCAGCCGGCCGCGTGCAGTTCGGCCCGTTGGTTGGTCAAGTCC
TGGTCGTCGGTGCTGACGCGGGCATAGCCCAGCAGGCCAGCGGCGGCGCTCTTGTTCATGGCGTAATGTC
TCCGGTTCTAGTCGCAAGTATTCTACTTTATGCGACTAAAACACGCGACAAGAAAACGCCAGGAAAAGGG
CAGGGCGGCAGCCTGTCGCGTAACTTAGGACTTGTGCGACATGTCGTTTTCAGAAGACGGCTGCACTGAA
CGTCAGAAGCCGACTGCACTATAGCAGCGGAGGGGTTGGATCAAAGTACTTTGATCCCGAGGGGAACCCT
GTGGTTGGCATGCACATACAAATGGACGAACGGATAAACCTTTTCACGCCCTTTTAAATATCCGTTATTC
TAATAAACGCTCTTTTCTCTTAGGTTTACCCGCCAATATATCCTGTCAAACACTGATAGTTTAAACTGAA
GGCGGGAAACGACAATCTGATCCAAGCTCAAGCTGCTCTAGCATTCGCCATTCAGGCTGCGCAACTGTTG
GGAAGGGCGATCGGTGCGGGCCTCTTCGCTATTACGCCAGCTGGCGAAAGGGGGATGTGCTGCAAGGCGA
TTAAGTTGGGTAACGCCAGGGTTTTCCCAGTCACGACGTTGTAAAACGACGGCCAGTGCCAAGCTTGGCG
TGCCTGCAGGTCAACATGGTGGAGCACGACACACTTGTCTACTCCAAAAATATCAAAGATACAGTCTCAG
AAGACCAAAGGGCAATTGAGACTTTTCAACAAAGGGTAATATCCGGAAACCTCCTCGGATTCCATTGCCC
AGCTATCTGTCACTTTATTGTGAAGATAGTGGAAAAGGAAGGTGGCTCCTACAAATGCCATCATTGCGAT
AAAGGAAAGGCCATCGTTGAAGATGCCTCTGCCGACAGTGGTCCCAAAGATGGACCCCCACCCACGAGGA
GCATCGTGGAAAAAGAAGACGTTCCAACCACGTCTTCAAAGCAAGTGGATTGATGTGATAACATGGTGGA
GCACGACACACTTGTCTACTCCAAAAATATCAAAGATACAGTCTCAGAAGACCAAAGGGCAATTGAGACT
TTTCAACAAAGGGTAATATCCGGAAACCTCCTCGGATTCCATTGCCCAGCTATCTGTCACTTTATTGTGA
AGATAGTGGAAAAGGAAGGTGGCTCCTACAAATGCCATCATTGCGATAAAGGAAAGGCCATCGTTGAAGA
TGCCTCTGCCGACAGTGGTCCCAAAGATGGACCCCCACCCACGAGGAGCATCGTGGAAAAAGAAGACGTT
CCAACCACGTCTTCAAAGCAAGTGGATTGATGTGATATCTCCACTGACGTAAGGGATGACGCACAATCCC
ACTATCCTTCGCAAGACCCTTCCTCTATATAAGGAAGTTCATTTCATTTGGAGAGGACCTCGACTCTAGA
GGATCCCCGGGTACCGGGCCCCCCCTCGAGGCGCGCCAAGCTATCAAACAAGTTTGTACAAAAAAGCAGG
CTCCGCGGCCGCCCCCTTCACCGAGCTCGAGATGTTTTGAGGAAGGGTATGGAACAATCCTTGAGAGACC
ATTAGGCACCCCAGGCTTTACACTTTATGCTTCCGGCTCGTATAATGTGTGGATTTTGAGTTAGGAGCCG
TCGAGATTTTCAGGAGCTAAGGAAGCTAAAATGGAGAAAAAAATCACTGGATATACCACCGTTGATATAT
CCCAATGGCATCGTAAAGAACATTTTGAGGCATTTCAGTCAGTTGCTCAATGTACCTATAACCAGACCGT
TCAGCTGGATATTACGGCCTTTTTAAAGACCGTAAAGAAAAATAAGCACAAGTTTTATCCGGCCTTTATT
CACATTCTTGCCCGCCTGATGAATGCTCATCCGGAGTTCCGTATGGCAATGAAAGACGGTGAGCTGGTGA
TATGGGATAGTGTTCACCCTTGTTACACCGTTTTCCATGAGCAAACTGAAACGTTTTCATCGCTCTGGAG
TGAATACCACGACGATTTCCGGCAGTTTCTACACATATATTCGCAAGATGTGGCGTGTTACGGTGAAAAC
CTGGCCTATTTCCCTAAAGGGTTTATTGAGAATATGTTTTTCGTCTCAGCCAATCCCTGGGTGAGTTTCA
CCAGTTTTGATTTAAACGTGGCCAATATGGACAACTTCTTCGCCCCCGTTTTCACCATGGGCAAATATTA
TACGCAAGGCGACAAGGTGCTGATGCCGCTGGCGATTCAGGTTCATCATGCCGTTTGTGATGGCTTCCAT
GTCGGCAGAATGCTTAATGAATTACAACAGTACTGCGATGAGTGGCAGGGCGGGGCGTAAACGCGTGGAG
CCGGCTTACTAAAAGCCAGATAACAGTATGCGTATTTGCGCGCTGATTTTTGCGGTATAAGAATATATAC
TGATATGTATACCCGAAGTATGTCAAAAAGAGGTATGCTATGAAGCAGCGTATTACAGTGACAGTTGACA
GCGACAGCTATCAGTTGCTCAAGGCATATATGATGTCAATATCTCCGGTCTGGTAAGCACAACCATGCAG
AATGAAGCCCGTCGTCTGCGTGCCGAACGCTGGAAAGCGGAAAATCAGGAAGGGATGGCTGAGGTCGCCC
GGTTTATTGAAATGAACGGCTCTTTTGCTGACGAGAACAGGGGCTGGTGAAATGCAGTTTAAGGTTTACA
CCTATAAAAGAGAGAGCCGTTATCGTCTGTTTGTGGATGTACAGAGTGATATTATTGACACGCCCGGCCG
ACGGATGGTGATCCCCCTGGCCAGTGCACGTCTGCTGTCAGATAAAGTCTCCCGTGAACTTTACCCGGTG
GTGCATATCGGGGATGAAAGCTGGCGCATGATGACCACCGATATGGCCAGTGTGCCGGTTTCCGTTATCG
GGGAAGAAGTGGCTGATCTCAGCCACCGCGAAAATGACATCAAAAACGCCATTAACCTGATGTTCTGGGG
AATATAAATGTCAGGCTCCCTTATACACAGCCAGTCTGCACCTCGACGGTCTCACATGGTTTGTTCTTAC
CACACGACCAATTAAATCGAGCTCAAGGGTGGGCGCGCCGACCCAGCTTTCTTGTACAAAGTGGTTCGAT
AATTCCTTAATTAACTAGTTCTAGAGCGGCCGCCCACCGCGGTGGAGCTCGAATTTCCCCGATCGTTCAA
ACATTTGGCAATAAAGTTTCTTAAGATTGAATCCTGTTGCCGGTCTTGCGATGATTATCATATAATTTCT
GTTGAATTACGTTAAGCATGTAATAATTAACATGTAATGCATGACGTTATTTATGAGATGGGTTTTTATG
ATTAGAGTCCCGCAATTATACATTTAATACGCGATAGAAAACAAAATATAGCGCGCAAACTAGGATAAAT
TATCGCGCGCGGTGTCATCTATGTTACTGAATTCGTAATCATGGTCATAGCTGTTTCCTGTGTGAAATTG
TTATCCGCTCACAATTCCACACAACATACGAGCCGGAAGCATAAAGTGTAAAGCCTGGGGTGCCTAATGA
GTGAGCTAACTCACATTAATTGCGTTGCGCTCACTGCCCGCTTTCCAGTCGGGAAACCTGTCGTGCCAGC
TGCATTAATGAATCGGCCAACGCGCGGGGAGAGGCGGTTTGCGTATTGGCTAGAGCAGCTTGCCAACATG
GTGGAGCACGACACTCTCGTCTACTCCAAGAATATCAAAGATACAGTCTCAGAAGACCAAAGGGCTATTG
AGACTTTTCAACAAAGGGTAATATCGGGAAACCTCCTCGGATTCCATTGCCCAGCTATCTGTCACTTCAT
CAAAAGGACAGTAGAAAAGGAAGGTGGCACCTACAAATGCCATCATTGCGATAAAGGAAAGGCTATCGTT
CAAGATGCCTCTGCCGACAGTGGTCCCAAAGATGGACCCCCACCCACGAGGAGCATCGTGGAAAAAGAAG
ACGTTCCAACCACGTCTTCAAAGCAAGTGGATTGATGTGATAACATGGTGGAGCACGACACTCTCGTCTA
CTCCAAGAATATCAAAGATACAGTCTCAGAAGACCAAAGGGCTATTGAGACTTTTCAACAAAGGGTAATA
TCGGGAAACCTCCTCGGATTCCATTGCCCAGCTATCTGTCACTTCATCAAAAGGACAGTAGAAAAGGAAG
GTGGCACCTACAAATGCCATCATTGCGATAAAGGAAAGGCTATCGTTCAAGATGCCTCTGCCGACAGTGG
TCCCAAAGATGGACCCCCACCCACGAGGAGCATCGTGGAAAAAGAAGACGTTCCAACCACGTCTTCAAAG
CAAGTGGATTGATGTGATATCTCCACTGACGTAAGGGATGACGCACAATCCCACTATCCTTCGCAAGACC
TTCCTCTATATAAGGAAGTTCATTTCATTTGGAGAGGACACGCTGAAATCACCAGTCTCTCTCTACAAAT
CTATCTCTCTCGAGCTTTCGCAGATCCCGGGGGGCAATGAGATATGAAAAAGCCTGAACTCACCGCGACG
TCTGTCGAGAAGTTTCTGATCGAAAAGTTCGACAGCGTCTCCGACCTGATGCAGCTCTCGGAGGGCGAAG
AATCTCGTGCTTTCAGCTTCGATGTAGGAGGGCGTGGATATGTCCTGCGGGTAAATAGCTGCGCCGATGG
TTTCTACAAAGATCGTTATGTTTATCGGCACTTTGCATCGGCCGCGCTCCCGATTCCGGAAGTGCTTGAC
ATTGGGGAGTTTAGCGAGAGCCTGACCTATTGCATCTCCCGCCGTTCACAGGGTGTCACGTTGCAAGACC
TGCCTGAAACCGAACTGCCCGCTGTTCTACAACCGGTCGCGGAGGCTATGGATGCGATCGCTGCGGCCGA
TCTTAGCCAGACGAGCGGGTTCGGCCCATTCGGACCGCAAGGAATCGGTCAATACACTACATGGCGTGAT
TTCATATGCGCGATTGCTGATCCCCATGTGTATCACTGGCAAACTGTGATGGACGACACCGTCAGTGCGT
CCGTCGCGCAGGCTCTCGATGAGCTGATGCTTTGGGCCGAGGACTGCCCCGAAGTCCGGCACCTCGTGCA
CGCGGATTTCGGCTCCAACAATGTCCTGACGGACAATGGCCGCATAACAGCGGTCATTGACTGGAGCGAG
GCGATGTTCGGGGATTCCCAATACGAGGTCGCCAACATCTTCTTCTGGAGGCCGTGGTTGGCTTGTATGG
AGCAGCAGACGCGCTACTTCGAGCGGAGGCATCCGGAGCTTGCAGGATCGCCACGACTCCGGGCGTATAT
GCTCCGCATTGGTCTTGACCAACTCTATCAGAGCTTGGTTGACGGCAATTTCGATGATGCAGCTTGGGCG
CAGGGTCGATGCGACGCAATCGTCCGATCCGGAGCCGGGACTGTCGGGCGTACACAAATCGCCCGCAGAA
GCGCGGCCGTCTGGACCGATGGCTGTGTAGAAGTACTCGCCGATAGTGGAAACCGACGCCCCAGCACTCG
TCCGAGGGCAAAGAAATAGAGTAGATGCCGACCGGATCTGTCGATCGACAAGCTCGAGTTTCTCCATAAT
AATGTGTGAGTAGTTCCCAGATAAGGGAATTAGGGTTCCTATAGGGTTTCGCTCATGTGTTGAGCATATA
AGAAACCCTTAGTATGTATTTGTATTTGTAAAATACTTCTATCAATAAAATTTCTAATTCCTAAAACCAA
AATCCAGTACTAAAATCCAGATCCCCCGAATTAATTCGGCGTTAATTCAGTACATTAAAAACGTCCGCAA
TGTGTTATTAAGTTGTCTAAGCGTCAATTTGTTTACACCACAATATATCCTGCCA
