LOCUS       Exported 604 bp ds-DNA linear SYN 25-MAY-2021
DEFINITION  Plant expression vector (2x35S) for direct cloning of artificial
            microRNAs into rice MIR390 precursor. To use for expressing amiRNAs
            in monocots..
ACCESSION   .
VERSION     .
KEYWORDS    pMDC32B-OsMIR390-B/c
SOURCE      synthetic DNA construct
  ORGANISM  synthetic DNA construct
REFERENCE   1 (bases 1 to 604)
  AUTHORS   Carbonell A, Fahlgren N, Mitchell S, Cox KL Jr, Mockler TC,
            Carrington JC
  TITLE     Highly Specific Gene Silencing in a Monocot Species by Artificial
            MicroRNAs Derived From Chimeric MIRNA Precursors.
  JOURNAL   Plant J. 2015 Mar 24. doi: 10.1111/tpj.12835.
  PUBMED    25809382
REFERENCE   2 (bases 1 to 604)
  AUTHORS   .
  TITLE     Direct Submission
  JOURNAL   Exported May 25, 2021 from SnapGene Server 1.1.58
            http://www.snapgene.com
FEATURES             Location/Qualifiers
     source          1..604
                     /organism="synthetic DNA construct"
                     /mol_type="other DNA"
     protein_bind    complement(172..196)
                     /gene="mutant version of attB"
                     /label=attB2
                     /bound_moiety="BP Clonase(TM)"
                     /note="recombination site for the Gateway(R) BP reaction"
     terminator      260..512
                     /label=NOS terminator
                     /note="nopaline synthase terminator and poly(A) signal"
     primer_bind     complement(529..545)
                     /label=M13 rev
                     /note="common sequencing primer, one of multiple similar
                     variants"
     primer_bind     complement(529..545)
                     /label=M13 Reverse
                     /note="In lacZ gene. Also called M13-rev"
     primer_bind     complement(542..564)
                     /label=M13/pUC Reverse
                     /note="In lacZ gene"
     protein_bind    553..569
                     /label=lac operator
                     /bound_moiety="lac repressor encoded by lacI"
                     /note="The lac repressor binds to the lac operator to
                     inhibit transcription in E. coli. This inhibition can be
                     relieved by adding lactose or
                     isopropyl-beta-D-thiogalactopyranoside (IPTG)."
ORIGIN
        1 tggctgatct cagccaccgc gaaaatgaca tcaaaaacgc cattaacctg atgttctggg
       61 gaatataaat gtcaggctcc cttatacaca gccagtctgc acctcgacgg tctcacatgg
      121 tttgttctta ccacacgacc aattaaatcg agctcaaggg tgggcgcgcc gacccagctt
      181 tcttgtacaa agtggttcga taattcttaa ttaactagtt ctagagcggc cgccaccgcg
      241 gtggagctcg aatttccccg atcgttcaaa catttggcaa taaagtttct taagattgaa
      301 tcctgttgcc ggtcttgcga tgattatcat ataatttctg ttgaattacg ttaagcatgt
      361 aataattaac atgtaatgca tgacgttatt tatgagatgg gtttttatga ttagagtccc
      421 gcaattatac atttaatacg cgatagaaaa caaaatatag cgcgcaaact aggataaatt
      481 atcgcgcgcg gtgtcatcta tgttactaga tcgggaattc gtaatcatgt catagctgtt
      541 tcctgtgtga aattgttatc cgctcacaat tccacacaac atacgagccg gaagcataaa
      601 gtgt
//
