>Addgene plasmid #61467 | pMDC32B-OsMIR390-B/c | addgene partial sequence | sequence record 102159 | LB-F1 5'-gtggtgtaaacaaattgacgc-3'
TGTACTGAATTAACGCCGAATTAATTCGGGGGATCTGGATTTTAGTACTGGATTTTGGTTTTAGGAATTA
GAAATTTTATTGATAGAAGTATTTTACAAATACAAATACATACTAAGGGTTTCTTATATGCTCAACACAT
GAGCGAAACCCTATAGGAACCCTAATTCCCTTATCTGGGAACTACTCACACATTATTATGGAGAAACTCG
AGCTTGTCGATCGACAGATCCCGGTCGGCATCTACTCTATTTCTTTGCCCTCGGACGAGTGCTGGGGCGT
CGGTTTCCACTATCGGCGAGTACTTCTACACAGCCATCGGTCCAGACGGCCGCGCTTCTGCGGGCGATTT
GTGTACGCCCGACAGTCCCGGCTCCGGATCGGACGATTGCGTCGCATCGACCCTGCGCCCAAGCTGCATC
ATCGAAATTGCCGTCAACCAAGCTCTGATAGAGTTGGTCAAGACCAATGCGGAGCATATACGCCCGGAGT
CGTGGCGATCCTGCAAGCTCCGGATGCCTCCGCTCGAAGTAGCGCGTCTGCTGCTCCATACAAGCCAACC
ACGGCCTCCAGAAGAAGATGTTGGCGACCTCGTATTGGGAATCCCCGAACATCGCCTCGCTCCAGTCAAT
GACCGCTGTTATGCGGCCATTGTCCGTCAGGACATTGTTGGAGCCGAAATCCGCGTGCACGAGGTGCCGG
AC
