>Addgene plasmid #61467 | pMDC32B-OsMIR390-B/c | addgene partial sequence | sequence record 102161 | CAT-R 5'-GCAACTGACTGAAATGCCTC-3'
GTGATTTTTTTCTCCATTTTAGCTTCCTTAGCTCCTGAAAATCTCGACGGCTCCTAACTCAAAATCCACA
CATTATACGAGCCGGAAGCATAAAGTGTAAAGCCTGGGGTGCCTAATGGTCTCTCAAGGATTGTTCCATA
CCCTTCCTCAAAACATCTCGAGCTCGGTGAAGGGGGCGGCCGCGGAGCCTGCTTTTTTGTACAAACTTGT
TTGATAGCTTGGCGCGCCTCGAGGGGGGGCCCGGTACCCGGGGATCCTCTAGAGTCGAGGTCCTCTCCAA
ATGAAATGAACTTCCTTATATAGAGGAAGGGTCTTGCGAAGGATAGTGGGATTGTGCGTCATCCCTTACG
TCAGTGGAGATATCACATCAATCCACTTGCTTTGAAGACGTGGTTGGAACGTCTTCTTTTTCCACGATGC
TCCTCGTGGGTGGGGGTCCATCTTTGGGACCACTGTCGGCAGAGGCATCTTCAACGATGGCCTTTCCTTT
ATCGCAATGATGGCATTTGTAGGAGCCACCTTCCTTTTCCACTATCTTCACAATAAAGTGACAGATAGCT
GGGCAATGGAATCCGAGGAGGTTTCCGGATATTACCCTTTGTTGAAAAGTCTCAATTGCCCTTTGGTCTT
CTGAGACTG
